Addgene plasmid #230596: AiP1231 - pAAV-AiE0082h-minBG-FlpO-WPRE-HGHpA
Purpose: AiE0082h is an enhancer sequence, designed to drive AAV-mediated transgene expression in specific populations of brain cells
Depositing lab: The Allen Institute for Brain Science & Bosiljka Tasic. Publication: A suite of enhancer AAVs and transgenic mouse lines for genetic access to cortical cell types. Ben-Simon Y, Hooper M, Narayan S, Daigle TL, Dwivedi D, Way SW, Oster A, Stafford DA, Mich JK, Taormina MJ, Martinez RA, Opitz-Araya X, Roth JR, Alexander JR, Allen S, Amster A, Arbuckle J, Ayala A, Baker PM, Bakken TE, Barcelli T, Barta S, Bendrick J, Bertagnolli D, Bielstein C, Bishwakarma P, Bowlus J, Boyer G, Brouner K, Casian B, Casper T, Chakka AB, Chakrabarty R, Chance RK, Chavan S, Clark M, Colbert K, Collman F, Daniel S, Departee M, DiValentin P, Donadio N, Dotson N, Egdorf T, Fliss T, Gabitto M, Garcia J, Gary A, Gasperini M, Gloe J, Goldy J, Gore BB, Graybuck L, Greisman N, Haeseleer F, Halterman C, Haradon Z, Hastings SD, Helback O, Ho W, Hockemeyer D, Huang C, Huff S, Hunker A, Johansen N, Jones D, Juneau Z, Kalmbach B, Kannan M, Khem S, Kussick E, Kutsal R, Larsen R, Lee C, Lee AY, Leibly M, Lenz GH, Li S, Liang E, Lusk N, Madigan Z, Malloy J, Malone J, McCue R, Melchor J, Mollenkopf T, Moosman S, Morin E, Newman D, Ng L, Ngo K, Omstead V, Otto S, Oyama A, Pena N, Pham T, Phillips E, Pom CA, Potekhina L, Ransford S, Ray PL, Rette D, Reynoldson C, Rimorin C, Rocha D, Ruiz A, Sanchez REA, Sawyer L, Sedeno-Cortes A, Sevigny JP, Shapovalova N, Shepard N, Shulga L, Sigler AR, Siverts L, Soliman S, Somasundaram S, Staats B, Stewart K, Szelenyi E, Tieu M, Trader C, Tran A, van Velthoven CTJ, Walker M, Wang Y, Weed N, Wirthlin M, Wood T, Wynalda B, Yao Z, Zhou T, Ariza J, Dee N, Reding M, Ronellenfitch K, Mufti S, Sunkin SM, Smith KA, Esposito L, Waters J, Thyagarajan B, Yao S, Lein ES, Zeng H, Levi BP, Ngai J, Ting JT, Tasic B. Cell. 2025 May 16:S0092-8674(25)00513-6. doi: 10.1016/j.cell.2025.05.002. PubMed 40403729.
Backbone
  Vector backbone: pAAV2
  Vector type: AAV
Growth in bacteria
  Bacterial resistance: Ampicillin, 100 μg/mL
  Growth temperature: 37°C
  Growth strain: NEB Stable
  Copy number: High Copy
Gene/Insert
  Gene/Insert name: FlpO
  Species: Synthetic
  Promoter: minBG
  Cloning method: Restriction Enzyme; 5′ cloning site MluI (unknown if destroyed); 3′ cloning site AflII (unknown if destroyed)
Terms and licenses: Academic/Nonprofit Terms; Industry Terms: Not Available to Industry
How to cite: AiP1231 - pAAV-AiE0082h-minBG-FlpO-WPRE-HGHpA was a gift from The Allen Institute for Brain Science & Bosiljka Tasic (Addgene plasmid # 230596 ; http://n2t.net/addgene:230596 ; RRID:Addgene_230596)
