[The description below was written by a language model from this plasmid's Addgene catalogue record and pLannotate feature annotations shown in this document.]
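Description:
AiP1231 - pAAV-AiE0082h-minBG-FlpO-WPRE-HGHpA is an AAV transfer plasmid built on a pAAV2 backbone, intended for packaging recombinant adeno-associated virus that delivers a recombinase to defined brain cell populations. In bacteria it is maintained through a high-copy ColE1/pUC-type origin and selected with ampicillin via the β-lactamase gene and its own promoter. An f1 phage origin and short remnants of pBR322 rop and bom sequences are also present in the backbone. The 6,109 nt sequenced record shows one complete AAV2 inverted terminal repeat downstream of the expression cassette. The upstream repeat is annotated only as two short fragments, which may reflect the difficulty of sequencing or annotating these hairpin-forming repeats rather than a true deletion. The record does not resolve this.

Between the ITRs lies a single expression cassette. According to the catalogue entry, the AiE0082h enhancer is placed in front of a minimal beta-globin promoter (minBG). Neither element is picked up by the automated annotation, but both would fall in the unannotated stretch upstream of the coding sequence. The minimal promoter has little activity on its own, so transcription depends on the enhancer, which is designed to restrict expression to specific brain cell types. The record does not state which populations. The payload is FlpO, a mouse codon-optimised, thermostable, SV40 NLS-tagged form of yeast FLP recombinase that acts at FRT sites. It is followed by a WPRE to boost transcript stability and expression, and by the human growth hormone polyadenylation signal. The construct belongs to a suite of enhancer AAVs for genetic access to cortical cell types. Its typical use would be to switch on or off Flp-dependent reporters or effectors in enhancer-defined cells.
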