Features (pLannotate 1.2.2; 14 found; start..end, strand, type, name):
    861..965     -  promoter       AmpR promoter: bla
   1060..1095    +  CDS            rop (fragment): Rop protein, which maintains plasmids at low copy number; rop
   1197..1246    +  misc_feature   bom (fragment): basis of mobility region from pBR322
   1247..1702    -  rep_origin     f1 ori (sequence partly withheld): f1 bacteriophage origin of replication; arrow indicates direction of (+) strand synthesis
   1721..1772    +  misc_feature   bom (fragment): basis of mobility region from pBR322
   1777..1917    -  repeat_region  AAV2 ITR: inverted terminal repeat of adeno-associated virus serotype 2 inverted
   1957..2433    -  polyA_signal   hGH poly(A) signal: human growth hormone polyadenylation signal
   2465..3053    -  misc_feature   WPRE: woodchuck hepatitis virus posttranscriptional regulatory element
   3053..3077    -  misc_feature   MCS (fragment): pBluescript multiple cloning site
   3078..4376    -  CDS            FLPo: nuclear-targeted site-specific recombinase FLPo is a mouse codon-optimized fusion between the SV40 nuclear localization signal and a thermostable version of the Saccharomyces cerevisiae site-specific recombinase FLP. Recombination occurs at FRT sequences.
   5194..5221    -  repeat_region  AAV2 ITR (fragment): inverted terminal repeat of adeno-associated virus serotype 2 inverted
   5250..5277    -  repeat_region  AAV2 ITR (fragment): inverted terminal repeat of adeno-associated virus serotype 2 inverted
   5350..5938    -  rep_origin     ori: high-copy-number ColE1/pMB1/pBR322/pUC origin of replication
   6109..860     -  CDS            AmpR (across the origin): β-lactamase; bla; confers resistance to ampicillin, carbenicillin, and related antibiotics
>Addgene plasmid #230596 | AiP1231 - pAAV-AiE0082h-minBG-FlpO-WPRE-HGHpA | addgene full sequence | sequence record 466217 | Addgene NGS Result
TACCAATGCTTAATCAGTGAGGCACCTATCTCAGCGATCTGTCTATTTCGTTCATCCATAGTTGCCTGAC
TCCCCGTCGTGTAGATAACTACGATACGGGAGGGCTTACCATCTGGCCCCAGTGCTGCAATGATACCGCG
AGACCCACGCTCACCGGCTCCAGATTTATCAGCAATAAACCAGCCAGCCGGAAGGGCCGAGCGCAGAAGT
GGTCCTGCAACTTTATCCGCCTCCATCCAGTCTATTAATTGTTGCCGGGAAGCTAGAGTAAGTAGTTCGC
CAGTTAATAGTTTGCGCAACGTTGTTGCCATTGCTACAGGCATCGTGGTGTCACGCTCGTCGTTTGGTAT
GGCTTCATTCAGCTCCGGTTCCCAACGATCAAGGCGAGTTACATGATCCCCCATGTTGTGCAAAAAAGCG
GTTAGCTCCTTCGGTCCTCCGATCGTTGTCAGAAGTAAGTTGGCCGCAGTGTTATCACTCATGGTTATGG
CAGCACTGCATAATTCTCTTACTGTCATGCCATCCGTAAGATGCTTTTCTGTGACTGGTGAGTACTCAAC
CAAGTCATTCTGAGAATAGTGTATGCGGCGACCGAGTTGCTCTTGCCCGGCGTCAATACGGGATAATACC
GCGCCACATAGCAGAACTTTAAAAGTGCTCATCATTGGAAAACGTTCTTCGGGGCGAAAACTCTCAAGGA
TCTTACCGCTGTTGAGATCCAGTTCGATGTAACCCACTCGTGCACCCAACTGATCTTCAGCATCTTTTAC
TTTCACCAGCGTTTCTGGGTGAGCAAAAACAGGAAGGCAAAATGCCGCAAAAAAGGGAATAAGGGCGACA
CGGAAATGTTGAATACTCATACTCTTCCTTTTTCAATATTATTGAAGCATTTATCAGGGTTATTGTCTCA
TGAGCGGATACATATTTGAATGTATTTAGAAAAATAAACAAATAGGGGTTCCGCGCACATTTCCCCGAAA
AGTGCCACCTGACGTCTAAGAAACCATTATTATCATGACATTAACCTATAAAAATAGGCGTATCACGAGG
CCCTTTCGTCTCGCGCGTTTCGGTGATGACGGTGAAAACCTCTGACACATGCAGCTCCCGGAGACGGTCA
CAGCTTGTCTGTAAGCGGATGCCGGGAGCAGACAAGCCCGTCAGGGCGCGTCAGCGGGTGTTGGCGGGTG
TCGGGGCTGGCTTAACTATGCGGCATCAGAGCAGATTGTACTGAGAGTGCACCATAAAATTGTAAACGTT
AATATTTTGTTAAAATTCGCGTTAAATTTTTGTTAAATCAGCTCATTTTTTAACCAATAGACCGAAATCG
GCAAAATCCCTTATAAATCAAAAGAATAGCCCGAGATAGAGT
[37 nt withheld, positions 1373-1409]
AAAGAACGTGGACTCCAACGTCAAAGG
[141 nt withheld, positions 1437-1577]
G
[46 nt withheld, positions 1579-1624]
A
[95 nt withheld, positions 1626-1720]
TATGCGGTGTGAAATACCGCACAGATGCGTAAGGAGAAAATACCGCATCAGGCGCCCCTGCAGGCAGCTG
CGCGCTCGCTCGCTCACTGAGGCCGCCCGGGCAAAGCCCGGGCGTCGGGCGACCTTTGGTCGCCCGGCCT
CAGTGAGCGAGCGAGCGCGCAGAGAGGGAGTGGCCAACTCCATCACTAGGGGTTCCTGCGGCCGCTCGGT
CCGCACGTGGTTACCTACAAAATCAGAAGGACAGGGAAGGGAGCAGTGGTTCACGCCTGTAATCCCAGCA
ATTTGGGAGGCCAAGGTGGGTAGATCACCTGAGATTAGGAGTTGGAGACCAGCCTGGCCAATATGGTGAA
ACCCCGTCTCTACCAAAAAAACAAAAATTAGCTGAGCCTGGTCATGCATGCCTGGAATCCCAACAACTCG
GGAGGCTGAGGCAGGAGAATCGCTTGAACCCAGGAGGCGGAGATTGCAGTGAGCCAAGATTGTGCCACTG
CACTCCAGCTTGGTTCCCAATAGACCCCGCAGGCCCTACAGGTTGTCTTCCCAACTTGCCCCTTGCTCCA
TACCACCCCCCTCCACCCCATAATATTATAGAAGGACACCTAGTCAGACAAAATGATGCAACTTAATTTT
ATTAGGACAAGGCTGGTGGGCACTGGAGTGGCAACTTCCAGGGCCAGGAGAGGCACTGGGGAGGGGTCAC
AGGGATGCCACCCGTAGATCTCTCGAGCAGCGCTCGGTATCGATGCGGGGAGGCGGCCCAAAGGGAGATC
CGACTCGTCTGAGGGCGAAGGCGAAGACGCGGAAGAGGCCGCAGAGCCGGCAGCAGGCCGCGGGAAGGAA
GGTCCGCTGGATTGAGGGCCGAAGGGACGTAGCAGAAGGACGTCCCGCGCAGAATCCAGGTGGCAACATA
GGCGAGCAGCCAAGGAAAGGACGATGATTTCCCCGACAACACCACGGAATTGTCAGTGCCCAACAGCCGA
GCCCCTGTCCAGCAGCGGGCAAGGCAGGCGGCGATGAGTTCCGCCGTGGCAATAGGGAGGGGGAAAGCGA
AAGTCCCGGAAAGGAGCTGACAGGTGGTGGCAATGCCCCAACCAGTGGGGGTTGCGTCAGCAAACACAGT
GCACACCACGCCACGTTGCCTGACAACGGGCCACAACTCCTCATAAAGAGACAGCAACCAGGATTTATAC
AAGGAGGAGAAAATGAAAGCCATACGGGAAGCAATAGCATGATACAAAGGCATTAAAGCAGCGTATCCAC
ATAGCGTAAAAGGAGCAACATAGTTAAGAATACCAGTCAATCTTTCACAAATTTTGTAATCCAGAGGTTG
ATTATCGATAAGCTTGATATCGAATTCTCAGATCCGCCTGTTGATGTAGCTGCTCAGGTAGTCCAGCACC
TCCTGGCTGATGATGCCGTTCCAGGCGGGGTATCTGATGCTGCCCTCGGCGCTGCCCTTCAGCTGCTCGA
TGTGCTGCCACTCCTCGATGGGGTTGGTCTCGTCCTTCAGGGCGATCATCTCCTTGCTGATGGGGTCGTA
GGCGTAGTACCTGGACACCAGGGCGAAGTAGTGGTCGGGGATGGCGGTGATCTGGTGGGTGTAGGTGGTC
CTGGCCACGGCGGAGGCCCTCTTGTCGCTCCAGTTGCCCACCACGTTTGTCAGCTCGGTCAGGCCCTTCA
TGCTCAGAAAGCTGGTCATCAGGTGCCTGCCGATGTGGCTCTTAGGGCCGTTCTTGATAGCGAAGATGGG
GTAGGGGGCGTTCTTCTTCAGGGCCTTGTTGTAGCTGCGCACCAGGTTGTCCTTCAGCAGCTGGTACTCC
TGCTTGTTGCTGCTGCTGTTGCCGGTCCTGTTCACTCTCTTCAGCACGGGCTCGCTGTTCCTCAGGAACT
CGTCCAGGTACACCAGGGGGTCGATCCTGCCTCTGGCGCTGAAAAAGTAGATGTGCCTGGACACGCTTGT
CTTGGTCTCGGTCACCAGGCACTGAATGATCACGCCCAGGTACTTGTTCTGCACCAGCTTGAAGCTCTTG
GGGTCCACGTTCTTGATGTCGCTGAACCTGCCGCAGTTGATGAATGTGGCCAGGAACAGGAACTGGTACA
GGGTCTTGGTCTTGGTGAACCTGCTGGTGTACTCGAAGCTGTTCAGGATCTTCTCGGTGATCTCCCAGAT
GCTCTCGCCCTCGGACAGCAGGGCCTTCAGCATCTTCTTGCTGTGGCTGTTGCCCTTGTCGGCCTCCTCG
CTGCTCTCGAACTGCAGCTGCAGGCTGGACACGATGTCGGTGATGTCGCTCTGGTGCTTCTGGCCGTTGT
AAGGGATGATGGTGAACTCCCAGGCGGGGATCAGCTTCTTCAGGCTGGCCTCCAGGATGGTGGCCTTCTG
GGTCTTGTACTTGAACTGCAGGCTCTTGTTCACGATGTCGAAGCTCAGGCTGTTGCTGATGATGGTGTTG
TAGCTCATGAAGGTGGCCCTCTTGATGGCGGTGCCGTTGTGGGTGATCATCCAGCACAGGTAGGTCAGCT
CGGCGGCACAGCTGGCGATCTTCTCGCCGCTGGGCCTCTCGAATCTCTCCACGAACTGCCGCACCAGCAC
CTTGGGGGGGGTCTTGCACAGGATGTCGAACTGGCTCATCACCTTCCTCTTCTTCTTAGGAGCCATGGTG
GCCACGCCAGAAGCAAATGTAAGCAATAGATGGCTCTGCCCTGACTTTTATGCCCAGCCCGAGCTCCTCT
GGTCACAGCTGATTTGAGTGTCCTGGTGACAGCAACCTACATCATTGATGACCACAACCTACATCACTCC
CAGTCTGGTGGTCACTTCCCCACCTCCACTCTACCCTGTCAGCAGCTCTTCTTTTACCAAGGGGCCCTGG
AAGAAGAGCAAACCAGAGCAGCAAACACACGGAGACAGGAGGAAACTCCACTTCAGCCCAGGAACCCCAG
GCCAACTAACAGTAAAGAGTAAAGGGGAAACGGGAGGCAGAGAGGGAGATGGAGACAGAGAAGAAGAGGC
GCATCTGACAGGATTTTTTTTTGCACTGGAGTCTGGCTTAGGTAGGACAGGACCTCAGCCATATAACAAA
TTCCTCTCTAGGTCAGCAGCCACAAACCAGCGAAGGTTAAAGTTGGTTTGATTGGCATGCCCTTGAGGAC
ATGGCTCCAGTTTGCATTGTGTCACCCTGACTGCAGCATTCTGCTCAGCTGCAGTGCTGGATGAACTCAA
ATAACCTCTGGGTGGGAGAACCGGCATTACAATCTGCAAGTCGGCTGACTTTGGCCTTGTGCCTACTGAG
AGGTGAACCAGCTACATTTCCTGAACACACCTGCATTTACCTCCAGTCACTTGGGCTTTAATAAACACAA
CCTTCCAGCTGCACCTCCCTTCTGAACGAGTCACTAAAATCAGGCTGCTCCTGCCGGCCAAAGGACGCGT
GCGGCCGCAGGAACCCCTAGTGATGGAGTTGGCCACTCCCTCTCTGCGCGCTCGCTCGCTCACTGAGGCC
GGGCGACCAAAGGTCGCCCGACGCCCGGGCGGCCTCAGTGAGCGAGCGAGCGCGCAGCTGCCTGCAGGAC
ATGTGAGCAAAAGGCCAGCAAAAGGCCAGGAACCGTAAAAAGGCCGCGTTGCTGGCGTTTTTCCATAGGC
TCCGCCCCCCTGACGAGCATCACAAAAATCGACGCTCAAGTCAGAGGTGGCGAAACCCGACAGGACTATA
AAGATACCAGGCGTTTCCCCCTGGAAGCTCCCTCGTGCGCTCTCCTGTTCCGACCCTGCCGCTTACCGGA
TACCTGTCCGCCTTTCTCCCTTCGGGAAGCGTGGCGCTTTCTCATAGCTCACGCTGTAGGTATCTCAGTT
CGGTGTAGGTCGTTCGCTCCAAGCTGGGCTGTGTGCACGAACCCCCCGTTCAGCCCGACCGCTGCGCCTT
ATCCGGTAACTATCGTCTTGAGTCCAACCCGGTAAGACACGACTTATCGCCACTGGCAGCAGCCACTGGT
AACAGGATTAGCAGAGCGAGGTATGTAGGCGGTGCTACAGAGTTCTTGAAGTGGTGGCCTAACTACGGCT
ACACTAGAAGAACAGTATTTGGTATCTGCGCTCTGCTGAAGCCAGTTACCTTCGGAAAAAGAGTTGGTAG
CTCTTGATCCGGCAAACAAACCACCGCTGGTAGCGGTGGTTTTTTTGTTTGCAAGCAGCAGATTACGCGC
AGAAAAAAAGGATCTCAAGAAGATCCTTTGATCTTTTCTACGGGGTCTGACGCTCAGTGGAACGAAAACT
CACGTTAAGGGATTTTGGTCATGAGATTATCAAAAAGGATCTTCACCTAGATCCTTTTAAATTAAAAATG
AAGTTTTAAATCAATCTAAAGTATATATGAGTAAACTTGGTCTGACAGT
